>Addgene plasmid #98097 | Danio alpha Ba-crystallin 3kb promoter/AcGFP | addgene full sequence | sequence record 193845 | Addgene NGS Result
TAGTTATTACTAGCGCTACCGGACTCAGATCGAAAAAAAAAAAAGAAAGAAAGAAAAGAAAGAAAAGAAA
ATATCTAGTGAGTGGCTTTTATGTTGAAGAAAATGCCTTGTTGATGCCAGTATTCTGGCTTGGGATGTCT
GGTTCAAACTGATACAAAGGCAATAGTAACTCAAAAAACAAAATAACTTTTATAGAGGTCTGAAGCATCT
ATGATCACAAAACACATTAAAACTGAGCTAAAGCAATAATAGTAGGAAGAAGAGCACACTAATGACACTC
CTGTCTGAAAACAACAACAAACTGAGGCTACAGTTCAGACATATTTACAGCTAACAAATCTGCAGCAACC
GAGTGACATCAAGCTGATATGGACTAACAACCCTGTGGGATGTTTATAGCAACTTCTTGAATATGCTGCG
CAAATAATTAAAACTATTTAAGGCAAAAGAGGGTCCAACCTGTTCTAGCATTGTTTACATAAAGGGGTAT
TTCAACCAAAAATGAAAATTACCTTATAATTTATTTTCCCTCATGTGATTTTAAGCCTTTATGAGTTTCT
TTCTTCTGTTGAACACAAAAGGAGGTATTTTGGAAAATGCTGGCTCGACCCATCGACTTCCAAAAAGACT
GAAATTCAACTGCTGCATCCAAATTTTATCTGTCCTAGTAGTAGTAGTAAAAATAGTAAAGTAGTAAAGT
AAAGTAAATAGTAATAGTAAAAAGAGTTAACAAACTACAAACATGGCAGACGCAAGACCTACCATTAATC
CTTTGGAAATGAATTGTTTGAATGACCAATAATTTATATCTAACCTACTGGAAAATATTTGAATATATAT
ATATATATATTAAAAAAAGCTTGGCTCTTACCTTACAAATTTTGTGTTCCCAACAAAGTTAAAGAATTAC
GTTTGAAAGTGTTACACAATATCTACCCCACAAATGAGATTGCATCTAAATTCGGTTATCTCAAATTGTG
TCTTCTGTAACTCAAGCATCGAATCGATTGATCATCTTTTTGTCAAATGCCCACATGTTAATGTGTTGTG
GTCTGATTTTCTGTCTATTTTTTTATCTAAATGTAAGTTTAACATTATCTTTTTCCATGTGTGATATAAT
TTGTTACTTTTCCCATGACAAACATAACATATAATTTATAGGCAATTTATTTATTTTATTGAATAAATAT
TTTATTCACAAATGTAAATTTTCTTCATCATTACCTAGGTTGCAGAATTGTTTTGTGACTTTGCTTTAAA
TTGTTTAATTGCTACTTCACAAAATGTTTACAGCATAAAAAAGTGTTAAATTTCATTCATTCATTCATTC
ATTTTCTTGTCGGCTTAGTCCCTTTATTAATCTGGGGTCGCCGCAGTGGAATGAACTGCCAACTTATCCA
GCTCATTTTTACGCAGCGGATGCCCTTCCAGCCGCAACCCATCTCTGGAAAAAAATGTTAAAATTGTGAA
ATTTTAAAAGGACTTTGTAAATATTATTTAATTTTATAATTTGCCTCTGTACTCTGTTTTTTATTATCTT
ATTTTATTATTTTTTTATTATTATTAATTTTACTTGTTTATTATTGTACTTGATTTATTATTGTACATTG
TTATGATTAATATGTTTGTATTGTTAAAACACAATAAAAAAAAAAAGAGTTTGTGAGGTTAATGTGCAGC
AACAATGTGAACCTTTATAAAAGTGTGTTTGGCCGTTAACTTTTGAATGTGTAATTCCGAAAAGCATCTG
AAGAGATTTCTCTGCATGAAACACACATAAATGGCAGATCAACCTGCTGATGCTTCTTCAATTCGGTAGG
AGATTAAATATGAGAGAAATGTGGTTGATGTGTGGAGATTATTGACAGTGCATGTAACTAAGCAGCATAA
TGGTTTGTCACAGAACGTGCATAGTCTTGTTACACACTCAAAAGTGTGCACCTTTTTTCATAAAGCAATG
AATGCGATAACATTTTTCAAAATATCTTTTTTTTGTGCTAAGGTTTTGAACAAGTGATTGGTTAGTAAAT
GATGACTTTAATAAAAAAAAGATGGCTACTGGATTGATGGATGGACAAGACAGACCAAACACCTGAAATT
GTGTTTCCATCCCCATTTCAACACTTTACATTAGGTGGCCTGAACTAGTATGTACTTGCATTAAAAAAAT
AAATATAATGTACTTACTGTGTTCATAATGTATTGCCGAACACTTCTGATGCTCTTGAGGTGGGATACGG
GTACGGTTAGGAACAGGTTTGGTGGTTTGAGTAAGTTTAAGGGTGGGTAAAGGTGTAAGGGATGGTCAAC
CATGTAGTTACATCAATGAATTACAGAGGTAGTTGCATGAATGTATTTAATCAATCATAAGTACATGTGT
TTACTCAATAATTACAATGTAACAAATGTTTAATTTCAATGTAAATACATATTAGTAAAGGCCACCTTAT
ATAAAGTGGGACCCAACTGCCTATCTTCCTAATGTTCCTAAGACGGGACAGCAGGAGTCCTCTTGGGCTC
ATTAGTCATGTCAGATTTACAGCAGATCATCAGTCTTGCTGATTCCTGCAGTCCCGGCCATTTTAGGGCA
TAATATTATCTTTCTGCCTGAGTTCTTCTGTGATAGCAGTCAGGATGGGGCAGATAATATCTGTCCGCAT
CCCGCCCAGGGCATGGGGTGCAGAATCCCTCCTGGCACAAGAGCTTGCTGGGATGAGTCCAGTTTACATG
GCGGCTTCACTCAGAACCATTCTAACTTAGCCAGGCAAATATTTTTCCAGGCTTGTGAGCAGAGGGGCAT
TAAAACTATTCAGAGCCCAGCATTTGAGACTCTATGATCTAAAAGAGAGTGAAGGGTGATTCAATAGGTT
TTTGTTTGAATGAGCCAGAGGGGAAGAGGGCAGCAAAAAACACTTTACCTCATAACTGGAGATAGATCAG
TGGCTGACACGAGGTTTTTGGGATGGGGCATAAATACAGGGCCCCTGCAGAACCTGCAGCAGATCCGCTG
TCAGCTCCAAACTAAGGTACACACCGGTCGCCACCATGGTGAGCAAGGGCGCCGAGCTGTTCACCGGCAT
CGTGCCCATCCTGATCGAGCTGAATGGCGATGTGAATGGCCACAAGTTCAGCGTGAGCGGCGAGGGCGAG
GGCGATGCCACCTACGGCAAGCTGACCCTGAAGTTCATCTGCACCACCGGCAAGCTGCCTGTGCCCTGGC
CCACCCTGGTGACCACCCTGAGCTACGGCGTGCAGTGCTTCTCACGCTACCCCGATCACATGAAGCAGCA
CGACTTCTTCAAGAGCGCCATGCCTGAGGGCTACATCCAGGAGCGCACCATCTTCTTCGAGGATGACGGC
AACTACAAGTCGCGCGCCGAGGTGAAGTTCGAGGGCGATACCCTGGTGAATCGCATCGAGCTGACCGGCA
CCGATTTCAAGGAGGATGGCAACATCCTGGGCAATAAGATGGAGTACAACTACAACGCCCACAATGTGTA
CATCATGACCGACAAGGCCAAGAATGGCATCAAGGTGAACTTCAAGATCCGCCACAACATCGAGGATGGC
AGCGTGCAGCTGGCCGACCACTACCAGCAGAATACCCCCATCGGCGATGGCCCTGTGCTGCTGCCCGATA
ACCACTACCTGTCCACCCAGAGCGCCCTGTCCAAGGACCCCAACGAGAAGCGCGATCACATGATCTACTT
CGGCTTCGTGACCGCCGCCGCCATCACCCACGGCATGGATGAGCTGTACAAGTGAGCGGCCGCGACTCTA
GATCATAATCAGCCATACCACATTTGTAGAGGTTTTACTTGCTTTAAAAAACCTCCCACACCTCCCCCTG
AACCTGAAACATAAAATGAATGCAATTGTTGTTGTTAACTTGTTTATTGCAGCTTATAATGGTTACAAAT
AAAGCAATAGCATCACAAATTTCACAAATAAAGCATTTTTTTCACTGCATTCTAGTTGTGGTTTGTCCAA
ACTCATCAATGTATCTTAAGGCGTAAATTGTAAGCGTTAATATTTTGTTAAAATTCGCGTTAAATTTTTG
TTAAATCAGCTCATTTTTTAACCAATAGGCCGAAATCGGCAAAATCCCTTATAAATCAAAAGAATAGACC
GAGATAGGGT
[37 nt withheld, positions 4141-4177]
AAAGAACGTGGACTCCAACGTCAAAGG
[49 nt withheld, positions 4205-4253]
T
[91 nt withheld, positions 4255-4345]
G
[124 nt withheld, positions 4347-4470]
CAGGTGGCACTTTTCGGGGAAATGTGCGCGGAACCCCTATTTGTTTATTTTTCTAAATACATTCAAATAT
GTATCCGCTCATGAGACAATAACCCTGATAAATGCTTCAATAATATTGAAAAAGGAAGAGTCCTGAGGCG
GAAAGAACCAGCTGTGGAATGTGTGTCAGTTAGGGTGTGGAAAGTCCCCAGGCTCCCCAGCAGGCAGAAG
TATGCAAAGCATGCATCTCAATTAGTCAGCAACCAGGTGTGGAAAGTCCCCAGGCTCCCCAGCAGGCAGA
AGTATGCAAAGCATGCATCTCAATTAGTCAGCAACCATAGTCCCGCCCCTAACTCCGCCCATCCCGCCCC
TAACTCCGCCCAGTTCCGCCCATTCTCCGCCCCATGGCTGACTAATTTTTTTTATTTATGCAGAGGCCGA
GGCCGCCTCGGCCTCTGAGCTATTCCAGAAGTAGTGAGGAGGCTTTTTTGGAGGCCTAGGCTTTTGCAAA
GATCGATCAAGAGACAGGATGAGGATCGTTTCGCATGATTGAACAAGATGGATTGCACGCAGGTTCTCCG
GCCGCTTGGGTGGAGAGGCTATTCGGCTATGACTGGGCACAACAGACAATCGGCTGCTCTGATGCCGCCG
TGTTCCGGCTGTCAGCGCAGGGGCGCCCGGTTCTTTTTGTCAAGACCGACCTGTCCGGTGCCCTGAATGA
ACTGCAAGACGAGGCAGCGCGGCTATCGTGGCTGGCCACGACGGGCGTTCCTTGCGCAGCTGTGCTCGAC
GTTGTCACTGAAGCGGGAAGGGACTGGCTGCTATTGGGCGAAGTGCCGGGGCAGGATCTCCTGTCATCTC
ACCTTGCTCCTGCCGAGAAAGTATCCATCATGGCTGATGCAATGCGGCGGCTGCATACGCTTGATCCGGC
TACCTGCCCATTCGACCACCAAGCGAAACATCGCATCGAGCGAGCACGTACTCGGATGGAAGCCGGTCTT
GTCGATCAGGATGATCTGGACGAAGAGCATCAGGGGCTCGCGCCAGCCGAACTGTTCGCCAGGCTCAAGG
CGAGCATGCCCGACGGCGAGGATCTCGTCGTGACCCATGGCGATGCCTGCTTGCCGAATATCATGGTGGA
AAATGGCCGCTTTTCTGGATTCATCGACTGTGGCCGGCTGGGTGTGGCGGACCGCTATCAGGACATAGCG
TTGGCTACCCGTGATATTGCTGAAGAGCTTGGCGGCGAATGGGCTGACCGCTTCCTCGTGCTTTACGGTA
TCGCCGCTCCCGATTCGCAGCGCATCGCCTTCTATCGCCTTCTTGACGAGTTCTTCTGAGCGGGACTCTG
GGGTTCGAAATGACCGACCAAGCGACGCCCAACCTGCCATCACGAGATTTCGATTCCACCGCCGCCTTCT
ATGAAAGGTTGGGCTTCGGAATCGTTTTCCGGGACGCCGGCTGGATGATCCTCCAGCGCGGGGATCTCAT
GCTGGAGTTCTTCGCCCACCCTAGGGGGAGGCTAACTGAAACACGGAAGGAGACAATACCGGAAGGAACC
CGCGCTATGACGGCAATAAAAAGACAGAATAAAACGCACGGTGTTGGGTCGTTTGTTCATAAACGCGGGG
TTCGGTCCCAGGGCTGGCACTCTGTCGATACCCCACCGAGACCCCATTGGGGCCAATACGCCCGCGTTTC
TTCCTTTTCCCCACCCCACCCCCCAAGTTCGGGTGAAGGCCCAGGGCTCGCAGCCAACGTCGGGGCGGCA
GGCCCTGCCATAGCCTCAGGTTACTCATATATACTTTAGATTGATTTAAAACTTCATTTTTAATTTAAAA
GGATCTAGGTGAAGATCCTTTTTGATAATCTCATGACCAAAATCCCTTAACGTGAGTTTTCGTTCCACTG
AGCGTCAGACCCCGTAGAAAAGATCAAAGGATCTTCTTGAGATCCTTTTTTTCTGCGCGTAATCTGCTGC
TTGCAAACAAAAAAACCACCGCTACCAGCGGTGGTTTGTTTGCCGGATCAAGAGCTACCAACTCTTTTTC
CGAAGGTAACTGGCTTCAGCAGAGCGCAGATACCAAATACTGTTCTTCTAGTGTAGCCGTAGTTAGGCCA
CCACTTCAAGAACTCTGTAGCACCGCCTACATACCTCGCTCTGCTAATCCTGTTACCAGTGGCTGCTGCC
AGTGGCGATAAGTCGTGTCTTACCGGGTTGGACTCAAGACGATAGTTACCGGATAAGGCGCAGCGGTCGG
GCTGAACGGGGGGTTCGTGCACACAGCCCAGCTTGGAGCGAACGACCTACACCGAACTGAGATACCTACA
GCGTGAGCTATGAGAAAGCGCCACGCTTCCCGAAGGGAGAAAGGCGGACAGGTATCCGGTAAGCGGCAGG
GTCGGAACAGGAGAGCGCACGAGGGAGCTTCCAGGGGGAAACGCCTGGTATCTTTATAGTCCTGTCGGGT
TTCGCCACCTCTGACTTGAGCGTCGATTTTTGTGATGCTCGTCAGGGGGGCGGAGCCTATGGAAAAACGC
CAGCAACGCGGCCTTTTTACGGTTCCTGGCCTTTTGCTGGCCTTTTGCTCACATGTTCTTTCCTGCGTTA
TCCCCTGATTCTGTGGATAACCGTATTACCGCCATGCAT
Features (pLannotate 1.2.2; 14 found; start..end, strand, type, name):
     10..31      +  misc_feature   MCS (fragment): multiple cloning site
     33..61      +  promoter       Act1 promoter (fragment): rice actin promoter
    832..848     +  promoter       LEU2 promoter (fragment): S. cerevisiae LEU2
   3046..3765    +  CDS            AcGFP1: Aequorea coerulescens GFP mammalian codon-optimized
   3781..3864    +  CDS            large T antigen (fragment): large T antigen from SV40 (simian virus 40)
   3887..4008    +  polyA_signal   SV40 poly(A) signal: SV40 polyadenylation signal
   4042..4470    -  rep_origin     f1 ori (sequence partly withheld): f1 bacteriophage origin of replication; arrow indicates direction of (+) strand synthesis
   4497..4601    +  promoter       AmpR promoter: bla
   4603..4960    +  promoter       SV40 promoter: SV40 enhancer and early promoter
   4995..5789    +  CDS            NeoR/KanR: aminoglycoside phosphotransferase from Tn5; aph(3')-II (or nptII); confers resistance to neomycin, kanamycin, and G418 (Geneticin®)
   5810..5962    +  CDS            ble (fragment): BLE_KLEPN - Experimental evidence at protein level: Swiss-Prot protein existence level 1. Binding protein with a strong affinity to the bleomycin family of antibiotics. Binds to CL990; an antimitotic-antibiotic compound. From Klebsiella pneumoniae.
   6021..6068    +  polyA_signal   HSV TK poly(A) signal: herpes simplex virus thymidine kinase polyadenylation signal (Cole and Stacy, 1985)
   6159..6175    -  polyA_signal   bGH poly(A) signal (fragment): bovine growth hormone polyadenylation signal
   6397..6985    +  rep_origin     ori: high-copy-number ColE1/pMB1/pBR322/pUC origin of replication
