[The description below was written by a language model from this plasmid's Addgene catalogue record and pLannotate feature annotations shown in this document.]
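Description:
Danio alpha Ba-crystallin 3kb promoter/AcGFP is a promoter-reporter plasmid built on the promoterless pAcGFP1-1 backbone (Clontech), with a total size of about 7.1 kb. A 3 kb fragment of the zebrafish (Danio rerio) alpha Ba-crystallin gene (cryaba) upstream region, recorded as spanning -3000 to -1, was inserted by Gibson cloning at the multiple cloning site directly upstream of the AcGFP1 coding sequence, a mammalian codon-optimized Aequorea coerulescens green fluorescent protein. Because the backbone supplies no promoter for the reporter, fluorescence depends on the transcriptional activity of the inserted crystallin fragment, and transcripts are terminated by the SV40 polyadenylation signal downstream of AcGFP1. The catalogue lists GFP as a C-terminal tag on the backbone, but the insert is a promoter fragment, so GFP functions here as a transcriptional reporter. The automated annotation does not label the zebrafish promoter itself. The very short rice actin and yeast LEU2 promoter fragments called within that region, along with the small large T antigen, ble and bGH poly(A) fragments elsewhere, are most likely incidental sequence matches and not functional parts.

The plasmid is propagated in E. coli at high copy through a ColE1/pUC-type origin and also carries an f1 origin. Selection relies on a Tn5 NeoR/KanR cassette preceded by both a bacterial bla promoter and the SV40 enhancer/early promoter and followed by the HSV TK poly(A) signal. This gives kanamycin resistance in bacteria and potentially G418 resistance in eukaryotic cells. The stated purpose is to assess alpha Ba-crystallin promoter activity in zebrafish larval embryos by monitoring where and when GFP is expressed, as part of work using zebrafish to compare native and mammalian alpha-crystallin promoter function.
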