Addgene plasmid #98097: Danio alpha Ba-crystallin 3kb promoter/AcGFP
Purpose: aBA-crystallin promoter fragment in GFP plasmid to assess activity in larval embryos
Depositing lab: Mason Posner. Depositing organization: Ashland University. Publication: The zebrafish as a model system for analyzing mammalian and native alpha-crystallin promoter function. Posner M, Murray KL, McDonald MS, Eighinger H, Andrew B, Drossman A, Haley Z, Nussbaum J, David LL, Lampi KJ. PeerJ. 2017 Nov 27;5:e4093. doi: 10.7717/peerj.4093. eCollection 2017. PubMed 29201567.
Backbone
  Vector backbone: pAcGFP1-1
  Backbone manufacturer: Clontech
  Backbone size w/o insert (bp): 4100
  Total vector size (bp): 7099
  Modifications to backbone: None
  Vector type: GFP expressing
Growth in bacteria
  Bacterial resistance: Kanamycin, 50 μg/mL
  Growth temperature: 37°C
  Growth strain: DH5alpha
  Copy number: High Copy
Gene/Insert
  Gene/Insert name: Alpha Ba-crystallin promoter 3 kb fragment, Danio rerio (alt names: Danio Cryaba; Cryaba)
  Species: D. rerio (zebrafish)
  Insert size (bp): 3000
  GenBank ID: NM_131157.1
  Entrez Gene: cryaba (a.k.a. cryab)
  Promoter: Danio alpha Ba-crystallin 3 kb fragment (-3000/-1)
  Tag / fusion protein: GFP (C terminal on backbone)
  Cloning method: Gibson Cloning
  Sequencing primers: 5′ TTCTTTCCTGCGTTATCC; 3′ CCATTCACATCGCCATTCA
Terms and licenses: Academic/Nonprofit Terms; Industry Terms: Not Available to Industry
How to cite: Danio alpha Ba-crystallin 3kb promoter/AcGFP was a gift from Mason Posner (Addgene plasmid # 98097 ; http://n2t.net/addgene:98097 ; RRID:Addgene_98097)
